>Addgene plasmid #71052 | pFOSGE_COF2F11 | depositor partial sequence | sequence record 126994 | insert
ATGAGCGAGCCTGACCCGCAGGAACTGGGAGCTGAGGTGGTCAGCGGATTGGTGGCGACCAGCGACGACC
GCCTGGAGATGATCAACGCCGAGTACACGAACCTATGCCGGGATCTAAACATGGATCGGCAGACAGAGCT
GCAGGGCTACGAGACGTACTTAGAGGTGTCCCAGAGGTGCTCCATGGAGGGCACAGCCAGCCACTGGATG
TGCTGCGCCATTTACACGGCCTGCCGAAGAACCAGCACACCCACGGTGACTGGCCAGAATGCAGTGGTCA
AGGGTAATTGTGTGTCCTTAAACAATTTGCTGCGCTGCTGCAAGATGAGCATCTACGAGTTCAAGACCAA
AATTAAGCAGTGGTGCGACATGGCCAACCTGCCTCAGGAGTTTGTCAACGAGATTGAGGATCTGGACCGC
AAGTTCAGCATTACATTCATGCTGCACAAGCGTTTCCGCATTATTATGGACATGATCTTCTCGTGCCCGC
CCAACGAGAAGAAGCACTCCAAGTACATTTCTCTGCATGGCAACCACGCCCACGGAAAGTGCTCGTACAT
CAAGCTGGACGACATCTGCTGGCGCCTGTTTCTCTGCGCCAAGAACCAGAAGCCGAGCAACACCGTGGAC
CTGGTGACATCCTACAATCTGATGATTTGCTGCATAGACCTGATATACAACAATGTGCTGGCCGAGAAGC
GCACCGATCTCATCAACCCCAAATTCGAGGGCCTGCCGAGCAACTGGACGGAGCTGGACTTTCGTCACAA
TCCGCACTGCATTTTGTCCAACTTCTGTGACATGACCGAGGAGGCTAAAGCCATGAAGGCCACCACTTTC
CGCCAGATCATGTCGAGCTTCTTTCAGGCTTCGACCATCTACGGCAACAAGGACACTATGTTAGGCCTAT
TGGCTAACGAAAACTTCGAGCGCAACCTAAAGTCCCTCAACATCAGCTACGAGCAGTACGTCCTCAGCGT
CGGCGAATTCGACGAACGCATTCTGAGTGCCTACGATGCGGGGGAACACACTGCCCTCAACGACCAGTCC
CTGCGTCCGCCGGTTACTCCGCTTACCCGCAAGCAAGATCTGCCTGCGCAGCCCGCGATGGCTGGCGATA
AATTTGAGCCCGTCCGCAACGCCACTAACAACGTGAAGCAGCTGAGCGCCTTCGGACGGATCACAGAACC
CACGGACTTTGTCAAGCAAGCTGGCGAAGAGGTAATAGCCAAGCTGCTTAGCATCATCGAGGAGATCGAG
CAGAAATTCCTCGCCAAGTACCCGTCAACGGAGGCGAAGAGTCGCTTCCAACTAGCGAAGTCCTTCTTCT
TCTACCTGCTCGACCAGATCCTGCAGGCGGAAATTCGGAACAAGCCCGACATCGATCTCAAGCGACTGCT
GGTGCAGAAGGTCTCCCTGGTCATCTTTAACATCACGCTGATGGCCTGCTGCGTGGAGCTGGTGCTGGAG
GCCTACAAAACGGAGCTCAAGTTCCCGTGGGTGCTCGACTGTTTCAGTATTAGCGCGTTCGAGTTCCAAA
AGATCATCGAGATCGTGGTGCGGCACGGCTCGCACGAAGGCTGTTTGAACCGGTCGCTGATAAAGCACCT
TAACTCCATCGAGGAGACGTGTCTGGAGCGGCTGGCCTGGGCGAGGAACTCGACCGTCTGGGAAATGATC
GCCTCCGCCCAACTGCCGTTGCCCACGTGGCTCATGGTTAACCTCGACCGCGCCGCCGGCCCCTTGCAGA
TATTCCTGCGCAAGGTGTACCTGCTTGGCTGGTTGCGCATCCAGAAGCTGTGCTCGGAGCTGTCACTGTG
CGAGAAGACGCCCGAGAGCATCTGGCACATCTTTGAGCACTCGATCACCCACGAGACGGAATTGATGAAG
GACCGCCACCTCGATCAAAATATTATGTGTGCAATATATATCTACATAAGAGTAAAGCGAATGGAGGACC
CCAAGTTCAGTGACATTATGCGGGCATATCGCAACCAGCCGCAGGCGGTGAACAGCGTCTACCGCGAGGT
GTTCATCGACATCAACGAGGACGGGGAGCCAAAGGTGAAGGACATCATTCACTTTTACAACCACACTTAC
GTGCCGCTGATGCGGCAGTTCGTCATCGACTACCTAAACGTAACTCCGGACGTGAGTGGCCGGGCTTCGG
ATCTACAGCTCTCCCCGCATCCGAAGGAACGGGCCGCCCAGCCCAAGAAGGTAACCCAGAGCCACTCGCT
GTTCGTGTCGCAGATGTCCAAGAACGAGATACAGCAGTCGCCCAACCAGATGGTCTACAGTTTTTGCCGC
AGCCCCGCCAAGGACCTTCAGGCTATGAACGAAAAGGTACGCGGCGGCAAGCGCATGCTGAGCTTTGGCG
ACGAGCCCGGACTAGGTACAATGGCAGAGACGAAGCGCTCGAAAATCAGCCAGGTCAAGGCCGTCATGGA
CGACCCTGAACTGCAGTCAGCCGAGCAGCAGACTGCTGTTACCACGGAAGGTTGCGTAGGGGGCGAAGGA
GGAGAACACGAGACA
