>Addgene plasmid #71052 | pFOSGE_COF2F11 | addgene partial sequence | sequence record 131764 | M13-F20 5'-TGTAAAACGACGGCCAGT-3'
TTTTGACTGATAGTGACCTGTTCGTTGCAACAAATTGATGAGCAATGCTTTTTTATAATGCCAACTTTGT
ACAAAAAAGCAGGCTTCATGAGCGAGCCTGACCCGCAGGAACTGGGAGCTGAGGTGGTCAGCGGATTGGT
GGCGACCAGCGACGACCGCCTGGAGATGATCAACGCCGAGTACACGAACCTATGCCGGGATCTAAACATG
GATCGGCAGACAGAGCTGCAGGGCTACGAGACGTACTTAGAGGTGTCCCAGAGGTGCTCCATGGAGGGCA
CAGCCAGCCACTGGATGTGCTGCGCCATTTACACGGCCTGCCGAAGAACCAGCACACCCACGGTGACTGG
CCAGAATGCAGTGGTCAAGGGTAATTGTGTGTCCTTAAACAATTTGCTGCGCTGCTGCAAGATGAGCATC
TACGAGTTCAAGACCAAAATTAAGCAGTGGTGCGACATGGCCAACCTGCCTCAGGAGTTTGTCAACGAGA
TTGAGGATCTGGACCGCAAGTTCAGCATTACATTCATGCTGCACAAGCGTTTCCGCATTATTATGGACAT
GATCTTCTCGTGCCCGCCCAACGAGAAGAAGCACTCCAAGTACATTTCTCTGCATGGCAACCACGCCCAC
GGAAAGTGCTCGTACATCAAGCTGGACGACATCTGCTGGCGCCTGTTTCTCTGCGCCAAGAACCAGAAGC
CGAGCAACACCGTGGACCTGGTGACATCCTACAATCTGATGATTTGCTGCATAGACCTGATATACAACAA
TGTGCTGGCCGAGAAGCGCACCGATCTCATCAACCC
