>Addgene plasmid #71052 | pFOSGE_COF2F11 | addgene partial sequence | sequence record 131765 | M13-Rev 5'-CAGGAAACAGCTATGACC-3'
ATAATGATTTTATTTTGACTGATAGTGACCTGTTCGTTGCAACAAATTGATAAGCAATGCTTTCTTATAA
TGCCAACTTTGTACAAGAAAGCTGGGTCTGTCTCGTGTTCTCCTCCTTCGCCCCCTACGCAACCTTCCGT
GGTAACAGCAGTCTGCTGCTCGGCTGACTGCAGTTCAGGGTCGTCCATGACGGCCTTGACCTGGCTGATT
TTCGAGCGCTTCGTCTCTGCCATTGTACCTAGTCCGGGCTCGTCGCCAAAGCTCAGCATGCGCTTGCCGC
CGCGTACCTTTTCGTTCATAGCCTGAAGGTCCTTGGCGGGGCTGCGGCAAAAACTGTAGACCATCTGGTT
GGGCGACTGCTGTATCTCGTTCTTGGACATCTGCGACACGAACAGCGAGTGGCTCTGGGTTACCTTCTTG
GGCTGGGCGGCCCGTTCCTTCGGATGCGGGGAGAGCTGTAGATCCGAAGCCCGGCCACTCACGTCCGGAG
TTACGTTTAGGTAGTCGATGACGAACTGCCGCATCAGCGGCACGTAAGTGTGGTTGTAAAAGTGAATGAT
GTCCTTCACCTTTGGCTCCCCGTCCTCGTTGATGTCGATGAACACCTCGCGGTAGACGCTGTTCACCGCC
TGCGGCTGGTTGCGATATGCCCGCATAATGTCACTGAACTTGGGGTCCTCCATTCGCTTTACTCTTATGT
AGATATATATTGCACACATAATATTTTGATCGAGG
