[The description below was written by a language model from this plasmid's Addgene catalogue record.]
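Description:
pFOSGE_COF2F11 is a Gateway entry clone built on the commercial pDONR221 donor vector and carrying the Drosophila melanogaster gene Rbf (CG7413, also known as Rbf1 or dRBF), the fly homologue of the retinoblastoma tumour-suppressor protein and a transcriptional co-repressor that acts with E2F factors. The insert is recorded as 2,535 bp and corresponds to the annotated transcript FBtr0070146. It was introduced by Gateway recombination; in a pDONR221-derived entry clone this normally means that a BP reaction has replaced the donor vector's counter-selectable cassette with the gene, leaving it flanked by attL sites. The plasmid is maintained in standard E. coli cloning strains at high copy number under kanamycin selection. M13 forward and reverse primer sites on either side of the insert are listed for sequence verification.

As an entry vector, the construct has no promoter intended to express the insert in eukaryotic cells, and the record lists no tags, reporters or other regulatory elements; it also does not say whether the coding sequence retains its stop codon. Its role is to act as a shuttle: an LR recombination reaction transfers Rbf into any compatible destination vector, which then supplies the promoter, fusion partners and host-specific elements. The associated publication concerns the context-dependent regulatory functions of transcriptional regulators, which suggests that this clone belongs to a collection of fly transcription factor and cofactor open reading frames made for systematic functional testing. No feature table was provided, so the exact element layout cannot be confirmed from the record.
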