Addgene plasmid #71052: pFOSGE_COF2F11
Purpose: Gateway entry clone
Depositing lab: Alexander Stark. Depositing organization: Research Institute of Molecular Pathology (IMP). Publication: Transcriptional regulators form diverse groups with context-dependent regulatory functions. Stampfel G, Kazmar T, Frank O, Wienerroither S, Reiter F, Stark A. Nature. 2015 Nov 9. doi: 10.1038/nature15545. PubMed 26550828.
Backbone
  Vector backbone: pDONR221
  Backbone manufacturer: Invitrogen
  Backbone size w/o insert (bp): 4762
  Vector type: Gateway entry vector
Growth in bacteria
  Bacterial resistance: Kanamycin, 50 μg/mL
  Growth temperature: 37°C
  Growth strain: DH5alpha
  Copy number: High Copy
Gene/Insert
  Gene/Insert name: Rbf (alt names: FBgn0015799; CG7413, FBtr0070146)
  Species: D. melanogaster (fly)
  Insert size (bp): 2535
  Entrez Gene: Rbf (a.k.a. Dmel_CG7413, CG7413, Dmel\CG7413, EG:34F3.3, FBF, RB, RBF, RBF1, RBf1, Rb, Rb1, RbF, Rbf1, dRBF, pRb, rb, rbf, rbf1)
  Cloning method: Gateway Cloning
  Sequencing primers: 5′ M13-F20; 3′ M13R
Terms and licenses: Academic/Nonprofit Terms; Industry Terms: Not Available to Industry
How to cite: pFOSGE_COF2F11 was a gift from Alexander Stark (Addgene plasmid # 71052 ; http://n2t.net/addgene:71052 ; RRID:Addgene_71052)
